>Addgene plasmid #101846 | Ptrc::zwf_fbp_opcA | addgene full sequence | sequence record 201981 | Addgene NGS Result
GATCTGGGCCGCGGGTCATGGCTGCGCCCCGACACCCGCCAACACCCGCTGACGCGCCCTGACGGGCTTG
TCTGCTCCCGGCATCCGCTTACAGACAAGCTGTGACCGTCTCCGGGAGCTGCATGTGTCAGAGGTTTTCA
CCGTCATCACCGAAACGCGCGAGGCAGCAGATCAATTCGCGCGCGAAGGCGAAGCGGCATGCATTTACGT
TGACACCATCGAATGGTGCAAAACCTTTCGCGGTATGGCATGATAGCGCCCGGAAGAGAGTCAATTCAGG
GTGGTGAATGTGAAACCAGTAACGTTATACGATGTCGCAGAGTATGCCGGTGTCTCTTATCAGACCGTTT
CCCGCGTGGTGAACCAGGCCAGCCACGTTTCTGCGAAAACGCGGGAAAAAGTGGAAGCGGCGATGGCGGA
GCTGAATTACATTCCCAACCGCGTGGCACAACAACTGGCGGGCAAACAGTCGTTGCTGATTGGCGTTGCC
ACCTCCAGTCTGGCCCTGCACGCGCCGTCGCAAATTGTCGCGGCGATTAAATCTCGCGCCGATCAACTGG
GTGCCAGCGTGGTGGTGTCGATGGTAGAACGAAGCGGCGTCGAAGCCTGTAAAGCGGCGGTGCACAATCT
TCTCGCGCAACGCGTCAGTGGGCTGATCATTAACTATCCGCTGGATGACCAGGATGCCATTGCTGTGGAA
GCTGCCTGCACTAATGTTCCGGCGTTATTTCTTGATGTCTCTGACCAGACACCCATCAACAGTATTATTT
TCTCCCATGAAGACGGTACGCGACTGGGCGTGGAGCATCTGGTCGCATTGGGTCACCAGCAAATCGCGCT
GTTAGCGGGCCCATTAAGTTCTGTCTCGGCGCGTCTGCGTCTGGCTGGCTGGCATAAATATCTCACTCGC
AATCAAATTCAGCCGATAGCGGAACGGGAAGGCGACTGGAGTGCCATGTCCGGTTTTCAACAAACCATGC
AAATGCTGAATGAGGGCATCGTTCCCACTGCGATGCTGGTTGCCAACGATCAGATGGCGCTGGGCGCAAT
GCGCGCCATTACCGAGTCCGGGCTGCGCGTTGGTGCGGATATCTCGGTAGTGGGATACGACGATACCGAA
GACAGCTCATGTTATATCCCGCCGTTAACCACCATCAAACAGGATTTTCGCCTGCTGGGGCAAACCAGCG
TGGACCGCTTGCTGCAACTCTCTCAGGGCCAGGCGGTGAAGGGCAATCAGCTGTTGCCCGTCTCACTGGT
GAAAAGAAAAACCACCCTGGCGCCCAATACGCAAACCGCCTCTCCCCGCGCGTTGGCCGATTCATTAATG
CAGCTGGCACGACAGGTTTCCCGACTGGAAAGCGGGCAGTGAGCGCAACGCAATTAATGTAAGTTAGCGC
GAATTGATCTGGTTTGACAGCTTATCATCGACTGCACGGTGCACCAATGCTTCTGGCGTCAGGCAGCCAT
CGGAAGCTGTGGTATGGCTGTGCAGGTCGTAAATCACTGCATAATTCGTGTCGCTCAAGGCGCACTCCCG
TTCTGGATAATGTTTTTTGCGCCGACATCATAACGGTTCTGGCAAATATTCTGAAATGAGCTGTTGACAA
TTAATCATCCGGCTCGTATAATGTGTGGAATTGTGAGCGGATAACAATTTCACACAGGAAACAGACCATG
GAATTCATGGCTCAATCCACCACTTCCGAGACCCACACCAGAGATCTCGATCGGGATTGCACCACCCTGT
CGCGCCATGTTCTCGAACAGTTGCAAAGCTTTAGCCCCGAAGCTCAAGACCTTGCGGCGTTGATGCAGCG
CATTGGCCTTGCCGCTAAGCTAATCGCCCGTCGCCTCAGCCACGCGGGGCTGGTGGATGATGCCCTCGGT
TTCACGGGGGAAATCAACGTCCAGGGCGAAGCCGTCAAACGGATGGACGTCTACGCTAACCAAGTTTTCA
TCTCAGTTTTTCGGCAGAGTGGCTTGGTCTGTCGGCTGGCTTCCGAGGAAATGGAGAAGCCCTACTACAT
TCCTGAAAATTGCCCGATCGGTCGCTATACGCTGCTCTACGACCCTTTAGATGGCTCGGCCAACGTCGAT
GTCGATCTCAACGTCGGTTCCATTTTTGCGGTGCGGCGTCAAGAGTTCTACGACGAGTCCCATGAAGCCA
AGGATCTTCTGCAGCCAGGCGATCGCCAAATTGCTGCGGGCTATGTCCTCTATGGGGCCAGCACCTTGCT
GGTCTACAGCATGGGTCAGGGCGTCCATGTTTTTGTACTGGACCCCAGCTTAGGTGAGTTTGTCCTCGCG
CAGTCCGACATCCAGCTCCCGAACTCGGGTCAGATCTACAGCGTCAATGAAGGGAACTTTTGGCAGTGGC
CCGAGGGCTATCGCCAGTACATCCGGGAAATGCATCGCCGCGAAGGCTACAGCGGCCGCTATAGCGGAGC
GTTGGTAGCTGACTTCCATCGCATTTTGATGCAGGGTGGTGTGTTTCTCTATCCCGAAACCGTCAAGAAT
CCCACTGGCAAGCTGCGACTGCTCTACGAAGCAGCACCGATGGCCTTTCTGGCTGAACAAGCAGGCGGCA
AGGCCAGTGACGGCCAGAAGCCTATCCTCTTGCGCCAACCCCAAGCCCTGCACGAGCGGTGCCCGCTAAT
TATCGGTAGCGCCGCAGATGTGGACTTTAATGCGGTAGTTTATCACAGTTAAATTGCTAACGCAGTCAGG
CACCGTGTATGAAATCTAACAATGCGCTCATCGTCATCCTCGGCACCGTCACCCTGGATGCTGTAGGCAT
AGGCTTGGTTATGCCGGTACTGCCGGGCCTCTTGCGGGATATCGTCCATTCCGACAGCATCGCCAGTCAC
TATGGCGTGCTGCTAGCGCTATATGCGTTGATGCAATTTCTATGCGCACCCGTTCTCGGAGCACTGTCCG
ACCGCTTTGGCCGCCGCCCAGTCCTGCTCGCTTCGCTACTTGGAGCCACTATCGACTACGCGATCATGGC
GACCACACCCGTCCTGTGGATCCTCTACGCCGGACGCATCGTGGCCGGCATCACCGGCGCCACAGGTGCG
GTTGCTGGCGCCTATATCGCCGACATCACCGATGGGGAAGATCGGGCTCGCCACTTCGGGCTCATGAGCG
CTTGTTTCGGCGTGGGTATGGTGGCAGGCCCCGTGGCCGGGGGACTGTTGGGCGCCATCTCCTTGCATGC
ACCATTCCTTGCGGCGGCGGTGCTCAACGGCCTCAACCTACTACTGGGCTGCTTCCTAATGCAGGAGTCG
CATAAGGGAGAGCGTCGACCGATGCCCTTGAGAGCCTTCAACCCAGTCAGCTCCTTCCGGTGGGCGCGGG
GCATGACTATCGTCGCCGCACTTATGACTGTCTTCTTTATCATGCAACTCGTAGGACAGGTGCCGGCAGC
GCTCTGGGTCATTTTCGGCGAGGACCGCTTTCGCTGGAGCGCGACGATGATCGGCCTGTCGCTTGCGGTA
TTCGGAATCTTGCACGCCCTCGCTCAAGCCTTCGTCACTGGTCCCGCCACCAAACGTTTCGGCGAGAAGC
AGGCCATTATCGCCGGCATGGCGGCCGACGCGCTGGGCTACGTCTTGCTGGCGTTCGCGACGCGAGGCTG
GATGGCCTTCCCCATTATGATTCTTCTCGCTTCCGGCGGCATCGGGATGCCCGCGTTGCAGGCCATGCTG
TCCAGGCAGGTAGATGACGACCATCAGGGACAGCTTCAAGGATCGCTCGCGGCTCTTACCAGCCTAACTT
CGATCATTGGACCGCTGATCGTCACGGCGATTTATGCCGCCTCGGCGAGCACATGGAACGGGTTGGCATG
GATTGTAGGCGCCGCCCTATACCTTGTCTGCCTCCCCGCGTTGCGTCGCGGTGCATGGAGCCGGGCCACC
TCGACCTGAATGGAAGCCGGCGGCACCTCGCTAACGGATTCACCACTCCAAGAATTGGAGCCAATCAATT
CTTGCGGAGAACTGTGAATGCGCAAACCAACCCTTGGCAGAACATATCCATCGCGTCCGCCATCTCCAGC
AGCCGCACGCGGCGCATCTCGGGCAGCGTTGGGTCCTGGCCACGGGTGCGCATGATCGTGCTCCTGTCGT
TGAGGACCCGGCTAGGCTGGCGGGGTTGCCTTACTGGTTAGCAGAATGAATCACCGATACGCGAGCGAAC
GTGAAGCGACTGCTGCTGCAAAACGTCTGCGACCTGAGCAACAACATGAATGGTCTTCGGTTTCCGTGTT
TCGTAAAGTCTGGAAACGCGGAAGTCAGCGCCCTGCACCATTATGTTCCGGATCTGCATCGCAGGATGCT
GCTGGCTACCCTGTGGAACACCTACATCTGTATTAACGAAGCGCTGGCATTGACCCTGAGTGATTTTTCT
CTGGTCCCGCCGCATCCATACCGCCAGTTGTTTACCCTCACAACGTTCCAGTAACCGGGCATGTTCATCA
TCAGTAACCCGTATCGTGAGCATCCTCTCTCGTTTCATCGGTATCATTACCCCCATGAACAGAAATCCCC
CTTACACGGAGGCATCAGTGACCAAACAGGAAAAAACCGCCCTTAACATGGCCCGCTTTATCAGAAGCCA
GACATTAACGCTTCTGGAGAAACTCAACGAGCTGGACGCGGATGAACAGGCAGACATCTGTGAATCGCTT
CACGACCACGCTGATGAGCTTTACCGCAGCTGCCTCGCGCGTTTCGGTGATGACGGTGAAAACCTCTGAC
ACATGCAGCTCCCGGAGACGGTCACAGCTTGTCTGTAAGCGGATGCCGGGAGCAGACAAGCCCGTCAGGG
CGCGTCAGCGGGTGTTGGCGGGTGTCGGGGCGCAGCCATGACCCAGTCACGTAGCGATAGCGGAGTGTAT
ACTGGCTTAACTATGCGGCATCAGAGCAGATTGTACTGAGAGTGCACCATATGCGGTGTGAAATACCGCA
CAGATGCGTAAGGAGAAAATACCGCATCAGGCGCTCTTCCGCTTCCTCGCTCACTGACTCGCTGCGCTCG
GTCGTTCGGCTGCGGCGAGCGGTATCAGCTCACTCAAAGGCGGTAATACGGTTATCCACAGAATCAGGGG
ATAACGCAGGAAAGAACATGTGAGCAAAAGGCCAGCAAAAGGCCAGGAACCGTAAAAAGGCCGCGTTGCT
GGCGTTTTTCCATAGGCTCCGCCCCCCTGACGAGCATCACAAAAATCGACGCTCAAGTCAGAGGTGGCGA
AACCCGACAGGACTATAAAGATACCAGGCGTTTCCCCCTGGAAGCTCCCTCGTGCGCTCTCCTGTTCCGA
CCCTGCCGCTTACCGGATACCTGTCCGCCTTTCTCCCTTCGGGAAGCGTGGCGCTTTCTCATAGCTCACG
CTGTAGGTATCTCAGTTCGGTGTAGGTCGTTCGCTCCAAGCTGGGCTGTGTGCACGAACCCCCCGTTCAG
CCCGACCGCTGCGCCTTATCCGGTAACTATCGTCTTGAGTCCAACCCGGTAAGACACGACTTATCGCCAC
TGGCAGCAGCCACTGGTAACAGGATTAGCAGAGCGAGGTATGTAGGCGGTGCTACAGAGTTCTTGAAGTG
GTGGCCTAACTACGGCTACACTAGAAGGACAGTATTTGGTATCTGCGCTCTGCTGAAGCCAGTTACCTTC
GGAAAAAGAGTTGGTAGCTCTTGATCCGGCAAACAAACCACCGCTGGTAGCGGTGGTTTTTTTGTTTGCA
AGCAGCAGATTACGCGCAGAAAAAAAGGATCTCAAGAAGATCCTTTGATCTTTTCTACGGGGTCTGACGC
TCAGTGGAACGAAAACTCACGTTAAGGGATTTTGGTCATGAGATTATCAAAAAGGATCTTCACCTAGATC
CTTTTAAATTAAAAATGAAGTTTTAAATCAATCTAAAGTATATATGAGTAAACTTGGTCTGACAGTTACC
AATGCTTAATCAGTGAGGCACCTATCTCAGCGATCTGTCTATTTCGTTCATCCATAGTTGCCTGACTCCC
CGTCGTGTAGATAACTACGATACGGGAGGGCTTACCATCTGGCCCCAGTGCTGCAATGATACCGCGAGAC
CCACGCTCACCGGCTCCAGATTTATCAGCAATAAACCAGCCAGCCGGAAGGGCCGAGCGCAGAAGTGGTC
CTGCAACTTTATCCGCCTCCATCCAGTCTATTAATTGTTGCCGGGAAGCTAGAGTAAGTAGTTCGCCAGT
TAATAGTTTGCGCAACGTTGTTGCCATTGCTGCAGGCATCGTGGTGTCACGCTCGTCGTTTGGTATGGCT
TCATTCAGCTCCGGTTCCCAACGATCAAGGCGAGTTACATGATCCCCCATGTTGTGCAAAAAAGCGGTTA
GCTCCTTCGGTCCTCCGATCGTTGTCAGAAGTAAGTTGGCCGCAGTGTTATCACTCATGGTTATGGCAGC
ACTGCATAATTCTCTTACTGTCATGCCATCCGTAAGATGCTTTTCTGTGACTGGTGAGTACTCAACCAAG
TCATTCTGAGAATAGTGTATGCGGCGACCGAGTTGCTCTTGCCCGGCGTCAACACGGGATAATACCGCGC
CACATAGCAGAACTTTAAAAGTGCTCATCATTGGAAAACGTTCTTCGGGGCGAAAACTCTCAAGGATCTT
ACCGCTGTTGAGATCCAGTTCGATGTAACCCACTCGTGCACCCAACTGATCTTCAGCATCTTTTACTTTC
ACCAGCGTTTCTGGGTGAGCAAAAACAGGAAGGCAAAATGCCGCAAAAAAGGGAATAAGGGCGACACGGA
AATGTTGAATACTCATACTCTTCCTTTTTCAATATTATTGAAGCATTTATCAGGGTTATTGTCTCATGAG
CGGATACATATTTGAATGTATTTAGAAAAATAAACAAATAGGGGTTCCGCGCACATTTCCCCGAAAAGTG
CCACCTGACGTCTAAGAAACCATTATTATCATGACATTAACCTATAAAAATAGGCGTATCACGAGGCCCT
TTCGTCTTCAAGAATTCTCATGTTTGACAGCTTATCATCGATAGGCGAAGCCGTGCGATTTAATCCCAAA
CTGCCGGGCTCGGTCAACAATTTCTCGCTCCATGTCAGCCTTGAATCGCCAGCCGATGGCCGTGATAATC
GCCGGCGACACAGTGGTTACACGGCTCGACAGTACGACTCGTTGGCCCTGCTTGCCCAGCAGTGGATGAC
AACTTATACAATCCCCGGCGATCGCATTACCACCCATGCAGCTGTGGATAGAAGTGGGTCACGCATGGAC
CCGCGTAGTTTCCAATGGGCGCGTTTGGCTCAGCGGTTGCAGCTATTAAATGAGGGCACGATTCCAGGCT
GTGGGGACTCCGCTGTCAGCGCTGCTCAATTGCCTGCCAGCCCCAATTGAGAGGGGCGATCGCCGAGGGC
CAGAGCGTCAACGTTAGCCTGCGAAAAGATTGGCCCAGCCTTTGTTTTGCTGAATGTTCCCGCCATTCGT
TAAATCAGTTGGTGAGATTTGAGATCCCTGACAGAGCGATCGCTAATCTCTGAACTAAATGCTCATGCTT
GCTTAGCTTTCCCCCAAGCCTTCACCTCACTTGTACAGGAGGGGTATATGACCTCCGTTCGTGTTCGCAT
TCATCATCAAAAAGGTCAACAGCCAAGCTACCTTGGCCATATTTTTCAAGGCGATCGCCTGCTGGCGGTT
GTCAGTGGACGGACTGAATTAGAAACCTCGCGTCAAGCAGAAGTCTGGCTGAACCAGCAGCTCTCCCCAG
CCCTGATGTAGTCATCCCGATTGGGGCTCTGTGCGATCGCATCCTTTGGCTGTGCCTGCGAGCCGTTTCA
AAGCAGTCTGGGCCTGGGGTGCGATCGCATTCTGTCGAGCCTAGGACGATCGGATTTCTCTGGCTGAGCT
AGTCCTCAAACCCCAAAGCTCCGCAGCATTATCGATCACGGCCCTTGAGTTTATCTGAAGAAGGCTGTCG
ATTCTCGGGGATCTTTCTACGCTGAAGGGGAAATTCGCGCAGCCTTCGCGGGGATGTCTTCCCGGATCAA
TTCCCCTGCTCGCGCAGGCTGGGTGCCAAGCTCTCGGGTAACATCAAGGCCCGATCCTTGGAGCCCTTGC
CCTCCCGCACGATGATCGT
[255 nt withheld, positions 8140-8394]
CGTGGAGACCGAAACCTTGCGCTCGTTCGCCAGCCAGGACAGAAATGCCTCGACTTCGCTGCTGCCCAAG
GTTGCCGGGTGACGCACACCGTGGAAACGGATGAAGGCACGAACCCAGTGGACATAAGCCTGTTCGGTTC
GTAAGCTGTAATGCAAGTAGCGTATGCGCTCACGCAACTGGTCCAGAACCTTGACCGAACGCAGCGGTGG
TAACGGCGCAGTGGCGGTTTTCATGGCTTGTTATGACTGTTTTTTTGGGGTACAGTCTATGCCTCGGGCA
TCCAAGCAGCAAGCGCGTTACGCCGTGGGTCGATGTTTGATGTTATGGAGCAGCAACGATGTTACGCAGC
AGGGCAGTCGCCCTAAAACAAAGTTAAACATCATGAGGGAAGCGGTGATCGCCGAAGTATCGACTCAACT
ATCAGAGGTAGTTGGCGTCATCGAGCGCCATCTCGAACCGACGTTGCTGGCCGTACATTTGTACGGCTCC
GCAGTGGATGGCGGCCTGAAGCCACACAGTGATATTGATTTGCTGGTTACGGTGACCGTAAGGCTTGATG
AAACAACGCGGCGAGCTTTGATCAACGACCTTTTGGAAACTTCGGCTTCCCCTGGAGAGAGCGAGATTCT
CCGCGCTGTAGAAGTCACCATTGTTGTGCACGACGACATCATTCCGTGGCGTTATCCAGCTAAGCGCGAA
CTGCAATTTGGAGAATGGCAGCGCAATGACATTCTTGCAGGTATCTTCGAGCCAGCCACGATCGACATTG
ATCTGGCTATCTTGCTGACAAAAGCAAGAGAACATAGCGTTGCCTTGGTAGGTCCAGCGGCGGAGGAACT
CTTTGATCCGGTTCCTGAACAGGATCTATTTGAGGCGCTAAATGAAACCTTAACGCTATGGAACTCGCCG
CCCGACTGGGCTGGCGATGAGCGAAATGTAGTGCTTACGTTGTCCCGCATTTGGTACAGCGCAGTAACCG
GCAAAATCGCGCCGAAGGATGTCGCTGCCGACTGGGCAATGGAGCGCCTGCCGGCCCAGTATCAGCCCGT
CATACTTGAAGCTAGACAGGCTTATCTTGGACAAGAAGAAGATCGCTTGGCCTCGCGCGCAGATCAGTTG
GAAGAATTTGTCCACTACGTGAAAGGCGAGATCACCAAGGTAGTCGGCAAATAATGCTAGCTCGAGCCCG
CGACATCTTCCTGCTCCAGAAGCTCGAAATTCGAGCTCGGTACCCGGG
Features (pLannotate 1.2.2; 20 found; start..end, strand, type, name):
    128..168     -  CDS            rop (fragment): Rop protein, which maintains plasmids at low copy number; rop
    212..289     +  promoter       lacIq promoter: lacI (mutant); In the lacIq allele, a single base change in the promoter boosts expression of the lacI gene about 10-fold.
    290..1372    +  CDS            lacI: lac repressor; lacI; The lac repressor binds to the lac operator to inhibit transcription in E. coli. This inhibition can be relieved by adding lactose or isopropyl-β-D-thiogalactopyranoside (IPTG).
   1414..1431    +  promoter       tet promoter (fragment): E. coli promoter for tetracycline efflux protein gene
   1427..1528    -  CDS            yciV (fragment): RNAAM_ECOLI - Also known as trpH From Escherichia coli (strain K12).
   1604..1633    +  promoter       trc promoter: strong E. coli promoter; hybrid between the trp and lac UV5 promoters
   1641..1657    +  protein_bind   lac operator: The lac repressor binds to the lac operator to inhibit transcription in E. coli. This inhibition can be relieved by adding lactose or isopropyl-β-D-thiogalactopyranoside (IPTG). lac repressor encoded by lacI
   1687..2688    +  CDS            fbp: F16PA_SYNE7 - Experimental evidence at protein level: Swiss-Prot protein existence level 1. Catalyzes only the formation of fructose 6-phosphate by hydrolysis of fructose 1,6-bisphosphate. From Synechococcus elongatus (strain PCC 7942 / FACHB-805) (Anacystis nidulans R2).
   2739..3929    +  CDS            TcR: tetracycline efflux protein; tet; confers resistance to tetracycline
   4171..4551    -  CDS            YPB1_ECOLX: Protein predicted: Swiss-Prot protein existence level 4. From Escherichia coli.
   4568..4759    +  CDS            rop: Rop protein, which maintains plasmids at low copy number; rop
   4861..5001    +  misc_feature   bom: basis of mobility region from pBR322
   5187..5775    -  rep_origin     ori: high-copy-number ColE1/pMB1/pBR322/pUC origin of replication
   5946..6806    -  CDS            AmpR: β-lactamase; bla; confers resistance to ampicillin, carbenicillin, and related antibiotics
   6807..6911    -  promoter       AmpR promoter: bla
   7024..7043    +  promoter       tet promoter (fragment): E. coli promoter for tetracycline efflux protein gene
   8056..8628    -  CDS            int (fragment) (sequence partly withheld): INT2_ECOLX - Protein inferred from homology: Swiss-Prot protein existence level 3. Putative integrase believed to be involved in the insertion of antibiotic resistance genes into plasmids and transposons. From Escherichia coli.
   8714..8770    +  CDS            GmR (fragment): gentamycin acetyltransferase; aacC1; confers resistance to gentamycin
   8777..9568    +  CDS            SmR: aminoglycoside adenylyltransferase (Murphy, 1985); aadA; confers resistance to spectinomycin and streptomycin
   9612..4       +  misc_feature   MCS (fragment) (across the origin): pUC18/19 multiple cloning site
