[The description below was written by a language model from this plasmid's Addgene catalogue record and pLannotate feature annotations shown in this document.]
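Description:
Ptrc::zwf_fbp_opcA is a pBR322-based cloning plasmid of roughly 9.6–9.7 kb, assembled by Gibson cloning and designed to replace the native promoter of the zwf_fbp_opcA gene cluster with the IPTG-regulatable trc promoter. It is propagated in E. coli through the pBR322-type ColE1/pMB1 origin, with the rop gene and bom mobility region also present. The record lists spectinomycin/streptomycin as the selection, which matches the annotated aadA (SmR) gene. The feature table also shows intact ampicillin (bla) and tetracycline (TcR) resistance genes carried over from the backbone, along with fragments of an integrase and a gentamicin resistance gene next to aadA, probably remnants of the cassette's source.

The payload is described as a spectinomycin/streptomycin resistance cassette followed by Ptrc. In the annotated sequence, aadA is followed across the plasmid origin by lacI under the lacIq promoter, then by the trc promoter with its lac operator. These sit directly upstream of the fbp coding sequence, which encodes fructose-1,6-bisphosphatase of Synechococcus elongatus PCC 7942. This layout is consistent with a homologous-recombination targeting construct: fbp would act as the downstream homology arm, and the unannotated stretch upstream of the resistance cassette could plausibly hold the other arm, although the record does not state this. Integration would then place the locus under lac repressor control, with spectinomycin/streptomycin selecting for recombinants. Only fbp is annotated; zwf and opcA do not appear in the feature table and would presumably remain in the chromosome. The associated work concerns metabolic switching governed by the cyanobacterial circadian output pathway, which suggests the plasmid is used to uncouple expression of these sugar-metabolism genes from their native regulation.
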