Addgene plasmid #101846: Ptrc::zwf_fbp_opcA
Purpose: Replaces native promoter of zwf_fbp_opcA with Ptrc promoter
Depositing lab: Erin O'Shea. Depositing organization: Harvard University. Publication: Switching of metabolic programs in response to light availability is an essential function of the cyanobacterial circadian output pathway. Puszynska AM, O'Shea EK. Elife. 2017 Apr 21;6. pii: e23210. doi: 10.7554/eLife.23210. PubMed 28430105.
Backbone
  Vector backbone: pBR322
  Backbone size w/o insert (bp): 4400
  Total vector size (bp): 9700
  Vector type: Cloning vector
Growth in bacteria
  Bacterial resistance: Spectinomycin and Streptomycin, 50 & 50 μg/mL
  Growth temperature: 37°C
  Growth strain: DH5alpha
  Copy number: Unknown
Gene/Insert
  Gene/Insert name: sp/st resistance casette followed by ptrc promoter
  Species: NA
  Insert size (bp): 5300
  Cloning method: Gibson Cloning
  Sequencing primers: 5′ -; 3′ -
Terms and licenses: Academic/Nonprofit Terms; Industry Terms: Not Available to Industry
How to cite: Ptrc::zwf_fbp_opcA was a gift from Erin O'Shea (Addgene plasmid # 101846 ; http://n2t.net/addgene:101846 ; RRID:Addgene_101846)
