>Addgene plasmid #101846 | Ptrc::zwf_fbp_opcA | depositor partial sequence | sequence record 192667 | Ptrc::zwf_fbp_opcA sequence 5275 bps
GGCGAAGCCGTGCGATTTAATCCCAAACTGCCGGGCTCGGTCAACAATTTCTCGCTCCATGTCAGCCTTG
AATCGCCAGCCGATGGCCGTGATAATCGCCGGCGACACAGTGGTTACACGGCTCGACAGTACGACTCGTT
GGCCCTGCTTGCCCAGCAGTGGATGACAACTTATACAATCCCCGGCGATCGCATTACCACCCATGCAGCT
GTGGATAGAAGTGGGTCACGCATGGACCCGCGTAGTTTCCAATGGGCGCGTTTGGCTCAGCGGTTGCAGC
TATTAAATGAGGGCACGATTCCAGGCTGTGGGGACTCCGCTGTCAGCGCTGCTCAATTGCCTGCCAGCCC
CAATTGAGAGGGGCGATCGCCGAGGGCCAGAGCGTCAACGTTAGCCTGCGAAAAGATTGGCCCAGCCTTT
GTTTTGCTGAATGTTCCCGCCATTCGTTAAATCAGTTGGTGAGATTTGAGATCCCTGACAGAGCGATCGC
TAATCTCTGAACTAAATGCTCATGCTTGCTTAGCTTTCCCCCAAGCCTTCACCTCACTTGTACAGGAGGG
GTATATGACCTCCGTTCGTGTTCGCATTCATCATCAAAAAGGTCAACAGCCAAGCTACCTTGGCCATATT
TTTCAAGGCGATCGCCTGCTGGCGGTTGTCAGTGGACGGACTGAATTAGAAACCTCGCGTCAAGCAGAAG
TCTGGCTGAACCAGCAGCTCTCCCCAGCCCTGATGTAGTCATCCCGATTGGGGCTCTGTGCGATCGCATC
CTTTGGCTGTGCCTGCGAGCCGTTTCAAAGCAGTCTGGGCCTGGGGTGCGATCGCATTCTGTCGAGCCTA
GGACGATCGGATTTCTCTGGCTGAGCTAGTCCTCAAACCCCAAAGCTCCGCAGCATTATCGATCACGGCC
CTTGAGTTTATCTGAAGAAGGCTGTCGATTCTCGGGGATCTTTCTACGCTGAAGGGGAAATTCGCGCAGC
CTTCGCGGGGATGTCTTCCCGGATCAATTCCCCTGCTCGCGCAGGCTGGGTGCCAAGCTCTCGGGTAACA
TCAAGGCCCGATCCTTGGAGCCCTTGCCCTCCCGCACGATGATCGT
[255 nt withheld, positions 1097-1351]
CGTGGAGACCGAAACCTTGCGCTCGTTCGCCAGCCAGGACAGAAATGCCTCGACTTCGCTGCTGCCCAAG
GTTGCCGGGTGACGCACACCGTGGAAACGGATGAAGGCACGAACCCAGTGGACATAAGCCTGTTCGGTTC
GTAAGCTGTAATGCAAGTAGCGTATGCGCTCACGCAACTGGTCCAGAACCTTGACCGAACGCAGCGGTGG
TAACGGCGCAGTGGCGGTTTTCATGGCTTGTTATGACTGTTTTTTTGGGGTACAGTCTATGCCTCGGGCA
TCCAAGCAGCAAGCGCGTTACGCCGTGGGTCGATGTTTGATGTTATGGAGCAGCAACGATGTTACGCAGC
AGGGCAGTCGCCCTAAAACAAAGTTAAACATCATGAGGGAAGCGGTGATCGCCGAAGTATCGACTCAACT
ATCAGAGGTAGTTGGCGTCATCGAGCGCCATCTCGAACCGACGTTGCTGGCCGTACATTTGTACGGCTCC
GCAGTGGATGGCGGCCTGAAGCCACACAGTGATATTGATTTGCTGGTTACGGTGACCGTAAGGCTTGATG
AAACAACGCGGCGAGCTTTGATCAACGACCTTTTGGAAACTTCGGCTTCCCCTGGAGAGAGCGAGATTCT
CCGCGCTGTAGAAGTCACCATTGTTGTGCACGACGACATCATTCCGTGGCGTTATCCAGCTAAGCGCGAA
CTGCAATTTGGAGAATGGCAGCGCAATGACATTCTTGCAGGTATCTTCGAGCCAGCCACGATCGACATTG
ATCTGGCTATCTTGCTGACAAAAGCAAGAGAACATAGCGTTGCCTTGGTAGGTCCAGCGGCGGAGGAACT
CTTTGATCCGGTTCCTGAACAGGATCTATTTGAGGCGCTAAATGAAACCTTAACGCTATGGAACTCGCCG
CCCGACTGGGCTGGCGATGAGCGAAATGTAGTGCTTACGTTGTCCCGCATTTGGTACAGCGCAGTAACCG
GCAAAATCGCGCCGAAGGATGTCGCTGCCGACTGGGCAATGGAGCGCCTGCCGGCCCAGTATCAGCCCGT
CATACTTGAAGCTAGACAGGCTTATCTTGGACAAGAAGAAGATCGCTTGGCCTCGCGCGCAGATCAGTTG
GAAGAATTTGTCCACTACGTGAAAGGCGAGATCACCAAGGTAGTCGGCAAATAATGCTAGCTCGAGCCCG
CGACATCTTCCTGCTCCAGAAGCTCGAAATTCGAGCTCGGTACCCGGGGATCTGGGCCGCGGGTCATGGC
TGCGCCCCGACACCCGCCAACACCCGCTGACGCGCCCTGACGGGCTTGTCTGCTCCCGGCATCCGCTTAC
AGACAAGCTGTGACCGTCTCCGGGAGCTGCATGTGTCAGAGGTTTTCACCGTCATCACCGAAACGCGCGA
GGCAGCAGATCAATTCGCGCGCGAAGGCGAAGCGGCATGCATTTACGTTGACACCATCGAATGGTGCAAA
ACCTTTCGCGGTATGGCATGATAGCGCCCGGAAGAGAGTCAATTCAGGGTGGTGAATGTGAAACCAGTAA
CGTTATACGATGTCGCAGAGTATGCCGGTGTCTCTTATCAGACCGTTTCCCGCGTGGTGAACCAGGCCAG
CCACGTTTCTGCGAAAACGCGGGAAAAAGTGGAAGCGGCGATGGCGGAGCTGAATTACATTCCCAACCGC
GTGGCACAACAACTGGCGGGCAAACAGTCGTTGCTGATTGGCGTTGCCACCTCCAGTCTGGCCCTGCACG
CGCCGTCGCAAATTGTCGCGGCGATTAAATCTCGCGCCGATCAACTGGGTGCCAGCGTGGTGGTGTCGAT
GGTAGAACGAAGCGGCGTCGAAGCCTGTAAAGCGGCGGTGCACAATCTTCTCGCGCAACGCGTCAGTGGG
CTGATCATTAACTATCCGCTGGATGACCAGGATGCCATTGCTGTGGAAGCTGCCTGCACTAATGTTCCGG
CGTTATTTCTTGATGTCTCTGACCAGACACCCATCAACAGTATTATTTTCTCCCATGAAGACGGTACGCG
ACTGGGCGTGGAGCATCTGGTCGCATTGGGTCACCAGCAAATCGCGCTGTTAGCGGGCCCATTAAGTTCT
GTCTCGGCGCGTCTGCGTCTGGCTGGCTGGCATAAATATCTCACTCGCAATCAAATTCAGCCGATAGCGG
AACGGGAAGGCGACTGGAGTGCCATGTCCGGTTTTCAACAAACCATGCAAATGCTGAATGAGGGCATCGT
TCCCACTGCGATGCTGGTTGCCAACGATCAGATGGCGCTGGGCGCAATGCGCGCCATTACCGAGTCCGGG
CTGCGCGTTGGTGCGGATATCTCGGTAGTGGGATACGACGATACCGAAGACAGCTCATGTTATATCCCGC
CGTTAACCACCATCAAACAGGATTTTCGCCTGCTGGGGCAAACCAGCGTGGACCGCTTGCTGCAACTCTC
TCAGGGCCAGGCGGTGAAGGGCAATCAGCTGTTGCCCGTCTCACTGGTGAAAAGAAAAACCACCCTGGCG
CCCAATACGCAAACCGCCTCTCCCCGCGCGTTGGCCGATTCATTAATGCAGCTGGCACGACAGGTTTCCC
GACTGGAAAGCGGGCAGTGAGCGCAACGCAATTAATGTAAGTTAGCGCGAATTGATCTGGTTTGACAGCT
TATCATCGACTGCACGGTGCACCAATGCTTCTGGCGTCAGGCAGCCATCGGAAGCTGTGGTATGGCTGTG
CAGGTCGTAAATCACTGCATAATTCGTGTCGCTCAAGGCGCACTCCCGTTCTGGATAATGTTTTTTGCGC
CGACATCATAACGGTTCTGGCAAATATTCTGAAATGAGCTGTTGACAATTAATCATCCGGCTCGTATAAT
GTGTGGAATTGTGAGCGGATAACAATTTCACACAGGAAACAGACCATGGAATTCATGGCTCAATCCACCA
CTTCCGAGACCCACACCAGAGATCTCGATCGGGATTGCACCACCCTGTCGCGCCATGTTCTCGAACAGTT
GCAAAGCTTTAGCCCCGAAGCTCAAGACCTTGCGGCGTTGATGCAGCGCATTGGCCTTGCCGCTAAGCTA
ATCGCCCGTCGCCTCAGCCACGCGGGGCTGGTGGATGATGCCCTCGGTTTCACGGGGGAAATCAACGTCC
AGGGCGAAGCCGTCAAACGGATGGACGTCTACGCTAACCAAGTTTTCATCTCAGTTTTTCGGCAGAGTGG
CTTGGTCTGTCGGCTGGCTTCCGAGGAAATGGAGAAGCCCTACTACATTCCTGAAAATTGCCCGATCGGT
CGCTATACGCTGCTCTACGACCCTTTAGATGGCTCGGCCAACGTCGATGTCGATCTCAACGTCGGTTCCA
TTTTTGCGGTGCGGCGTCAAGAGTTCTACGACGAGTCCCATGAAGCCAAGGATCTTCTGCAGCCAGGCGA
TCGCCAAATTGCTGCGGGCTATGTCCTCTATGGGGCCAGCACCTTGCTGGTCTACAGCATGGGTCAGGGC
GTCCATGTTTTTGTACTGGACCCCAGCTTAGGTGAGTTTGTCCTCGCGCAGTCCGACATCCAGCTCCCGA
ACTCGGGTCAGATCTACAGCGTCAATGAAGGGAACTTTTGGCAGTGGCCCGAGGGCTATCGCCAGTACAT
CCGGGAAATGCATCGCCGCGAAGGCTACAGCGGCCGCTATAGCGGAGCGTTGGTAGCTGACTTCCATCGC
ATTTTGATGCAGGGTGGTGTGTTTCTCTATCCCGAAACCGTCAAGAATCCCACTGGCAAGCTGCGACTGC
TCTACGAAGCAGCACCGATGGCCTTTCTGGCTGAACAAGCAGGCGGCAAGGCCAGTGACGGCCAGAAGCC
TATCCTCTTGCGCCAACCCCAAGCCCTGCACGAGCGGTGCCCGCTAATTATCGGTAGCGCCGCAGATGTG
GACT
